Addgene plasmid #148383: pAc5.1B-EGFP-DmYTHDFa_357-700_AC
Purpose: Insect Expression of DmYTHDFa_357-700
Depositing lab: Elisa Izaurralde. Depositing organization: Max Planck Institute for Developmental Biology.
Backbone
  Vector backbone: Unknown
  Vector type: Insect Expression
Growth in bacteria
  Bacterial resistance: Ampicillin, 100 μg/mL
  Growth temperature: 37°C
  Growth strain: DH5alpha
  Copy number: Low Copy
Gene/Insert
  Gene/Insert name: DmYTHDFa_357-700 (alt name: CG6422)
  Species: D. melanogaster (fly)
  Mutation: 1 silent mutations compared to the sequence given by variant A NCBI:NM_143065.3
  Entrez Gene: CG6422 (a.k.a. Dmel_CG6422, Dmel\CG6422)
  Cloning method: Unknown
Terms and licenses: Academic/Nonprofit Terms; Industry Terms: Not Available to Industry
Depositor comments: Plasmids from this collection were made available to the research community and donated after the lab closed. Please note that the sequence provided by the depositing laboratory may be theoretical/predicted or based on Sanger sequencing results. There may be discrepancies between sequencing results obtained by Addgene and the depositor sequence. If an Addgene verified sequence is not available, please contact before placing your order to request that our lab fully sequence the plasmid.
How to cite: pAc5.1B-EGFP-DmYTHDFa_357-700_AC was a gift from Elisa Izaurralde (Addgene plasmid # 148383 ; http://n2t.net/addgene:148383 ; RRID:Addgene_148383)
