[The description below was written by a language model from this plasmid's Addgene catalogue record and pLannotate feature annotations shown in this document.]
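Description:
pAc5.1B-EGFP-DmYTHDFa_357-700_AC is a 7.1 kb insect expression plasmid for producing a GFP-tagged fragment of the Drosophila melanogaster YTH-domain protein Ythdf (CG6422) in fly cells. The catalogue lists the backbone as unknown, although the name and the annotated parts point to a pAc5.1-type vector. In bacteria it is maintained through a ColE1/pUC-type origin and selected with ampicillin via the β-lactamase gene and its own promoter. The record lists it as low copy, even though the annotation tool describes the origin as a high-copy type. Short fragments annotated as tetracycline resistance and SV40 large T antigen appear to be non-functional backbone remnants.

Expression is driven by the constitutive Drosophila actin 5C (Ac5) promoter. Downstream lies an EGFP coding sequence followed by the Ythdf fragment, corresponding to residues 357–700 of isoform A, giving an N-terminal EGFP fusion. The insert carries one silent mutation relative to the reference transcript. A V5 epitope tag from the vector sits just after the insert, but the record does not say whether it is in frame with the fusion or preceded by a stop codon. An SV40 polyadenylation signal is annotated after the cassette, on the reverse strand.

Ythdf is a reader protein that binds N6-methyladenosine-modified RNAs and has been linked to translational repression and axonal growth. The stated purpose is only insect expression of this truncated protein, and no specific experiments are described. An EGFP fusion of this kind would suit localisation, pull-down or domain-mapping work in cultured Drosophila cells. The depositor sequence may be theoretical or based on partial Sanger data.
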