Features (pLannotate 1.2.2; 10 found; start..end, strand, type, name):
     56..2568    +  promoter       Ac5 promoter: Drosophila melanogaster actin 5C promoter
   2588..3304    +  CDS            EGFP: EGFP is a basic (constitutively fluorescent) green fluorescent protein published in 1996, derived from Aequorea victoria. It is reported to be a rapidly-maturing weak dimer with moderate acid sensitivity.
   3323..4360    +  CDS            Ythdf (fragment): YTHDF_DROME - Experimental evidence at protein level: Swiss-Prot protein existence level 1. Specifically recognizes and binds N6-methyladenosine (m6A)- containing RNAs (PubMed:28675155, PubMed:33428246). M6A is a modification present at internal sites of mRNAs and some non-coding RNAs and plays a role in the efficiency of mRNA processing and stability (PubMed:28675155, PubMed:33428246). Together with Fmr1, regulates axonal growth in the mushroom bodies and neuromuscular junctions by repressing the translation of several mRNAs, such as those of chic and futsch (PubMed:33428246). From Drosophila
   4392..4433    +  CDS            V5 tag: epitope tag from simian virus 5
   4533..4667    -  polyA_signal   SV40 poly(A) signal: SV40 polyadenylation signal
   4690..4774    -  CDS            large T antigen (fragment): large T antigen from SV40 (simian virus 40)
   4775..5245    +  CDS            TcR (fragment): tetracycline efflux protein; tet; confers resistance to tetracycline
   5289..5877    -  rep_origin     ori: high-copy-number ColE1/pMB1/pBR322/pUC origin of replication
   6048..6908    -  CDS            AmpR: β-lactamase; bla; confers resistance to ampicillin, carbenicillin, and related antibiotics
   6909..7013    -  promoter       AmpR promoter: bla
>Addgene plasmid #148383 | pAc5.1B-EGFP-DmYTHDFa_357-700_AC | depositor full sequence | sequence record 290831 | Full Sequence
CTTCAAGGAATTAATTCTATATTCTAAAAACACAAATGATACTTCTAAAAAAAATCATGAATGGCATCAA
CTCTGAATCAAATCTTTGCAGATGCACCTACTTCTCATTTCCACTGTCACATCATTTTTCCAGATCTCGC
TGCCTGTTATGTGGCCCACAAACCAAGACACGTTTTATGGCCATTAAAGCTGGCTGATCGTCGCCAAACA
CCAAATACATATCAATATGTACATTCGAGAAAGAAGCGATCAAAGAAGCGTCTTCGGGCGAGTAGGAGAA
TGCGGAGGAGAAGGAGAACGAGCTGATCTAGTATCTCTCCACAATCCAATGCCAACTGACCAACTGGCCA
TATTCGGAGCAATTTGAAGCCAATTTCCATCGCCTGGCGATCGCTCCATTCTTGGCTATATGTTTTTCAC
CGTTCCCGGGGCCATTTTCAAAGACTCGTCGGTAAGATAAGATTGTGTCACTCGCTGTCTCTCTTCATTT
GTCGAAGAATGCTGAGGAATTTCGCGATGACGTCGGCGAGTATTTTGAAGAATGAGAATAATTTGTATTT
ATACGAAAATCAGTTAGTGGAATTTTCTACAAAAACATGTTATCTATAGATAATTTTGTTGCAAAATATG
TTGACTATGACAAAGATTGTATGTATATACCTTTAATGTATTCTCATTTTCTTATGTATTTATAATGGCA
ATGATGATACTGATGATATTTTAAGATGATGCCAGACCACAGGCTGATTTCTGCGTCTTTTGCCGAACGC
AGTGCATGTGCGGTTGTTGTTTTTTGGAATAGTTTCAATTTTCGGACTGTCCGCTTTGATTTCAGTTTCT
TGGCTTATTCAAAAAGCAAAGTAAAGCCAAAAAAGCGAGATGGCAATACCAAATGCGGCAAAACGGTAGT
GGAAGGAAAGGGGTGCGGGGCAGCGGAAGGAAGGGTGGGGCGGGGCGTGGCGGGGTCTGTGGCTGGGCGC
GACGTCACCGACGTTGGAGCCACTCCTTTGACCATGTGTGCGTGTGTGTATTATTCGTGTCTCGCCACTC
GCCGGTTGTTTTTTTCTTTTTATCTCGCTCTCTCTAGCGCCATCTCGTACGCATGCTCAACGCACCGCAT
GTTGCCGTGTCCTTTATGCGTCATTTTGGCTCGAAATAGGCAATTATTTAAACAAAGATTAGTCAACGAA
AACGCTAAAATAAATAAGTCTACAATATGGTTACTTATTGCCATGTGTGTGCAGCCAACGATAGCAACAA
AAGCAACAACACAGTGGCTTTCCCTCTTTCACTTTTTGTTTGCAAGCGCGTGCGAGCAAGACGGCACGAC
CGGCAAACGCAATTACGCTGACAAAGAGCAGACGAAGTTTTGGCCGAAAAACATCAAGGCGCCTGATACG
AATGCATTTGCAATAACAATTGCGATATTTAATATTGTTTATGAAGCTGTTTGACTTCAAAACACACAAA
AAAAAAAATAAAACAAATTATTTGAAAGAGAATTAGGAATCGGACAGCTTATCGTTACGGGCTAACAGCA
CACCGAGACGAAATAGCTTACCTGACGTCACAGCCTCTGGAAGAACTGCCGCCAAGCAGAGAGAGAGAGA
AAAAGAGGGAGAGCAGCTTAGACCGCATGTGCTTGTGTGTGAGGCGTCTCTCTCTTCGTCTCCTGTTTGC
GCAAACGCATAGACTGCACTGAGAAAATCGATTACCTATTTTTTATGAATGAATATTTGCACTATTACTA
TTCAAAACTATTAAGATAGCAATCACATTCAATAGCCAAATACTATACCACCTGAGCGATGCAACGAAAT
GATCAATTTGAGCAAAAATGCTGCATATTTAGGACGGCATCATTATAGAAATGCTTCTTGCTGTGTACTT
TTCTCTCGTCTGGCAGCTGTTTCGCCGTTATTGTTAAAACCGGCTTAAGTTAGGTGTGTTTTCTACGACT
AGTGATGCCCCTACTAGAAGATGTGTGTTGCACAAATGTCCCTGAATAACCAATTTGAAGTGCAGATAGC
AGTAAACGTAAGCTAATATGAATATTATTTAACTGTAATGTTTTAATATCGCTGGACATTACTAATAAAC
CCACTATAAACACATGTACATATGTATGTTTTGGCATACAATGAGTAGTTGGGGAAAAAATGTGTAAAAG
CACCGTGACCATCACAGCATAAAGATAACCAGCTGAAGTATCGAATATGAGTAACCCCCAAATTGAATCA
CATGCCGCAACTGATAGGACCCATGGAAGTACACTCTTCATGGCGATATACAAGACACACACAAGCACGA
ACACCCAGTTGCGGAGGAAATTCTCCGTAAATGAAAACCCAATCGGCGAACAATTCATACCCATATATGG
TAAAAGTTTTGAACGCGACTTGAGAGCGGAGAGCATTGCGGCTGATAAGGTTTTAGCGCTAAGCGGGCTT
TATAAAACGGGCTGCGGGACCAGTTTTCATATCACTACCGTTTGAGTTCTTGTGCTGTGTGGATACTCCT
CCCGACACAAAGCCGCTCCATCAGCCAGCAGTCGTCTAATCCAGAGACCCCGGATCGGGGTACCAACATG
GTGAGCAAGGGCGAGGAGCTGTTCACCGGGGTGGTGCCCATCCTGGTCGAGCTGGACGGCGACGTAAACG
GCCACAAGTTCAGCGTGTCCGGCGAGGGCGAGGGCGATGCCACCTACGGCAAGCTGACCCTGAAGTTCAT
CTGCACCACCGGCAAGCTGCCCGTGCCCTGGCCCACCCTCGTGACCACCCTGACCTACGGCGTGCAGTGC
TTCAGCCGCTACCCCGACCACATGAAGCAGCACGACTTCTTCAAGTCCGCCATGCCCGAAGGCTACGTCC
AGGAGCGCACCATCTTCTTCAAGGACGACGGCAACTACAAGACCCGCGCCGAGGTGAAGTTCGAGGGCGA
CACCCTGGTGAACCGCATCGAGCTGAAGGGCATCGACTTCAAGGAGGACGGCAACATCCTGGGGCACAAG
CTGGAGTACAACTACAACAGCCACAACGTCTATATCATGGCCGACAAGCAGAAGAACGGCATCAAGGTGA
ACTTCAAGATCCGCCACAACATCGAGGACGGCAGCGTGCAGCTCGCCGACCACTACCAGCAGAACACCCC
CATCGGCGACGGCCCCGTGCTGCTGCCCGACAACCACTACCTGAGCACCCAGTCCGCCCTGAGCAAAGAC
CCCAACGAGAAGCGCGATCACATGGTCCTGCTGGAGTTCGTGACCGCCGCCGGGATCACTCTCGGCATGG
ACGAGCTGTACAAGCCAAGCTTGAATTCTGCAGATATCCAACTCGTGTTGGACGAATTAAAAGACAAAAA
CAATTACAACCCAAAAGTGTTGGACTTGAAAAAAGCCGGATCGGCCAGATTCTTTGTCATCAAATCGTAC
TCCGAAGATGACATCCATCGCAGTATAAAGTATGAGATTTGGTGCTCAACCGATCACGGCAATAAGAGAT
TGGACGATGCCTTCAAGGAGCGACACGAAGAGGGCGGCAACATAATGCTGTTCTTCTCGGTGAATGGATC
TGGCCATTTCTGCGGCATGGCACAAATGATGACGCCGGTCGACTACAACTCAACGTCGAGCGTCTGGTCG
CAGGACAAGTGGAGGGGCAAGTTCAAGGTGAAATGGATATATGTCAAAGATGTGCCTAACGGAACGCTGC
GTCACATTCGACTGGAGAACAATGAGAATAAGTCGGTGACGAACTCAAGGGACACCCAGGAAGTGCCCAA
CGACAAAGGCATCGAGGTGCTGCAGATTTTGCACTCGTACAACCATTCAACGTCCATATTCGATGACTTC
TTCCACTATGAAAAGAAGCAGGAGGAAGAGGTGTCCTCGAAGCGTCCGCCAATGCATGGGCCCGATGGCA
ACAACCACGCGCCTGCCCCACTCGCCCGCAGCTTCAATCGCCAGGCGGACGACAAGGACAGGGATCGCGA
CGGACGCGGCGGCATGTCACAAAAGCACTTCAATTCTGGAGGAGGAGCTGGTTTCCGTAATCCAGGTCAT
AGGGGTGGCGCCGGCAGTGGCGGATCACACAACAATTACAGCGAGTATCGTCGAGGCTTCGACATTCATA
AATCAAGCAGCGACTATCAGTTCAAGGACCGCGATGGCCCGGACTTTGACAGAGAAAATGACTTTGGGTC
CCACTACGGGTCCAATAACCGAAAAAATGAATATAAACACAATAATACGAACAAGGCCAGGTTAAAAACC
CGAGATCGTGACTTTAGTACTGAACAAATTAAAATCGGCGTGCGCTTTAAGGACACGGACAAGGATAAAA
TGCGAAGCAATGAATATTCATAACTCGAGTCTAGAGGGCCCGCGGTTCGAAGGTAAGCCTATCCCTAACC
CTCTCCTCGGTCTCGATTCTACGCGTACCGGTCATCATCACCATCACCATTGAGTTTAAACCCGCTGATC
AGCCTCGACTGTGCCTTCTAAGGCCTGAGCTCGCTGATCAGCCTCGATCGAGGATCCAGACATGATAAGA
TACATTGATGAGTTTGGACAAACCACAACTAGAATGCAGTGAAAAAAATGCTTTATTTGTGAAATTTGTG
ATGCTATTGCTTTATTTGTAACCATTATAAGCTGCAATAAACAAGTTAACAACAACAATTGCATTCATTT
TATGTTTCAGGTTCAGGGGGAGGTGTGGGAGGTTTTTTAAAGCAAGTAAAACCTCTACAAATGTGGTATG
GCTGATTATGATCAGTCGACCGATGCCCTTGAGAGCCTTCAACCCAGTCAGCTCCTTCCGGTGGGCGCGG
GGCATGACTATCGTCGCCGCACTTATGACTGTCTTCTTTATCATGCAACTCGTAGGACAGGTGCCGGCAG
CGCTCTGGGTCATTTTCGGCGAGGACCGCTTTCGCTGGAGCGCGACGATGATCGGCCTGTCGCTTGCGGT
ATTCGGAATCTTGCACGCCCTCGCTCAAGCCTTCGTCACTGGTCCCGCCACCAAACGTTTCGGCGAGAAG
CAGGCCATTATCGCCGGCATGGCGGCCGACGCGCTGGGCTACGTCTTGCTGGCGTTCGCGACGCGAGGCT
GGATGGCCTTCCCCATTATGATTCTTCTCGCTTCCGGCGGCATCGGGATGCCCGCGTTGCAGGCCATGCT
GTCCAGGCAGGTAGATGACGACCATCAGGGACAGCTTCAAGGATCGCTCGCGGCTCTTACCAGCCAGCAA
AAGGCCAGGAACCGTAAAAAGGCCGCGTTGCTGGCGTTTTTCCATAGGCTCCGCCCCCCTGACGAGCATC
ACAAAAATCGACGCTCAAGTCAGAGGTGGCGAAACCCGACAGGACTATAAAGATACCAGGCGTTTCCCCC
TGGAAGCTCCCTCGTGCGCTCTCCTGTTCCGACCCTGCCGCTTACCGGATACCTGTCCGCCTTTCTCCCT
TCGGGAAGCGTGGCGCTTTCTCAATGCTCACGCTGTAGGTATCTCAGTTCGGTGTAGGTCGTTCGCTCCA
AGCTGGGCTGTGTGCACGAACCCCCCGTTCAGCCCGACCGCTGCGCCTTATCCGGTAACTATCGTCTTGA
GTCCAACCCGGTAAGACACGACTTATCGCCACTGGCAGCAGCCACTGGTAACAGGATTAGCAGAGCGAGG
TATGTAGGCGGTGCTACAGAGTTCTTGAAGTGGTGGCCTAACTACGGCTACACTAGAAGGACAGTATTTG
GTATCTGCGCTCTGCTGAAGCCAGTTACCTTCGGAAAAAGAGTTGGTAGCTCTTGATCCGGCAAACAAAC
CACCGCTGGTAGCGGTGGTTTTTTTGTTTGCAAGCAGCAGATTACGCGCAGAAAAAAAGGATCTCAAGAA
GATCCTTTGATCTTTTCTACGGGGTCTGACGCTCAGTGGAACGAAAACTCACGTTAAGGGATTTTGGTCA
TGAGATTATCAAAAAGGATCTTCACCTAGATCCTTTTAAATTAAAAATGAAGTTTTAAATCAATCTAAAG
TATATATGAGTAAACTTGGTCTGACAGTTACCAATGCTTAATCAGTGAGGCACCTATCTCAGCGATCTGT
CTATTTCGTTCATCCATAGTTGCCTGACTCCCCGTCGTGTAGATAACTACGATACGGGAGGGCTTACCAT
CTGGCCCCAGTGCTGCAATGATACCGCGAGACCCACGCTCACCGGCTCCAGATTTATCAGCAATAAACCA
GCCAGCCGGAAGGGCCGAGCGCAGAAGTGGTCCTGCAACTTTATCCGCCTCCATCCAGTCTATTAATTGT
TGCCGGGAAGCTAGAGTAAGTAGTTCGCCAGTTAATAGTTTGCGCAACGTTGTTGCCATTGCTGCAGGCA
TCGTGGTGTCACGCTCGTCGTTTGGTATGGCTTCATTCAGCTCCGGTTCCCAACGATCAAGGCGAGTTAC
ATGATCCCCCATGTTGTGCAAAAAAGCGGTTAGCTCCTTCGGTCCTCCGATCGTTGTCAGAAGTAAGTTG
GCCGCAGTGTTATCACTCATGGTTATGGCAGCACTGCATAATTCTCTTACTGTCATGCCATCCGTAAGAT
GCTTTTCTGTGACTGGTGAGTACTCAACCAAGTCATTCTGAGAATAGTGTATGCGGCGACCGAGTTGCTC
TTGCCCGGCGTCAACACGGGATAATACCGCGCCACATAGCAGAACTTTAAAAGTGCTCATCATTGGAAAA
CGTTCTTCGGGGCGAAAACTCTCAAGGATCTTACCGCTGTTGAGATCCAGTTCGATGTAACCCACTCGTG
CACCCAACTGATCTTCAGCATCTTTTACTTTCACCAGCGTTTCTGGGTGAGCAAAAACAGGAAGGCAAAA
TGCCGCAAAAAAGGGAATAAGGGCGACACGGAAATGTTGAATACTCATACTCTTCCTTTTTCAATATTAT
TGAAGCATTTATCAGGGTTATTGTCTCATGAGCGGATACATATTTGAATGTATTTAGAAAAATAAACAAA
TAGGGGTTCCGCGCACATTTCCCCGAAAAGTGCCACCTGACGTCTAAGAAACCATTATTATCATGACATT
AACCTATAAAAATAGGCGTATCACGAGGCCCTTTCGT
